>Addgene plasmid #58509 | VV073: 1xCox8 - GCaMP5G in fubi | depositor full sequence | sequence record 90416 | Verified sequence between 3870 and 5410
GTCGACGGATCGGGAGATCTCCCGATCCCCTATGGTGCACTCTCAGTACAATCTGCTCTGATGCCGCATA
GTTAAGCCAGTATCTGCTCCCTGCTTGTGTGTTGGAGGTCGCTGAGTAGTGCGCGAGCAAAATTTAAGCT
ACAACAAGGCAAGGCTTGACCGACAATTGCATGAAGAATCTGCTTAGGGTTAGGCGTTTTGCGCTGCTTC
GCGATGTACGGGCCAGATATACGCGTTGACATTGATTATTGACTAGTTATTAATAGTAATCAATTACGGG
GTCATTAGTTCATAGCCCATATATGGAGTTCCGCGTTACATAACTTACGGTAAATGGCCCGCCTGGCTGA
CCGCCCAACGACCCCCGCCCATTGACGTCAATAATGACGTATGTTCCCATAGTAACGCCAATAGGGACTT
TCCATTGACGTCAATGGGTGGAGTATTTACGGTAAACTGCCCACTTGGCAGTACATCAAGTGTATCATAT
GCCAAGTACGCCCCCTATTGACGTCAATGACGGTAAATGGCCCGCCTGGCATTATGCCCAGTACATGACC
TTATGGGACTTTCCTACTTGGCAGTACATCTACGTATTAGTCATCGCTATTACCATGGTGATGCGGTTTT
GGCAGTACATCAATGGGCGTGGATAGCGGTTTGACTCACGGGGATTTCCAAGTCTCCACCCCATTGACGT
CAATGGGAGTTTGTTTTGGCACCAAAATCAACGGGACTTTCCAAAATGTCGTAACAACTCCGCCCCATTG
ACGCAAATGGGCGGTAGGCGTGTACGGTGGGAGGTCTATATAAGCAGCGCGTTTTGCCTGTACTGGGTCT
CTCTGGTTAGACCAGATCTGAGCCTGGGAGCTCTCTGGCTAACTAGGGAACCCACTGCTTAAGCCTCAAT
AAAGCTTGCCTTGAGTGCTTCAAGTAGTGTGTGCCCGTCTGTTGTGTGACTCTGGTAACTAGAGATCCCT
CAGACCCTTTTAGTCAGTGTGGAAAATCTCTAGCAGTGGCGCCCGAACAGGGACTTGAAAGCGAAAGGGA
AACCAGAGGAGCTCTCTCGACGCAGGACTCGGCTTGCTGAAGCGCGCACGGCAAGAGGCGAGGGGCGGCG
ACTGGTGAGTACGCCAAAAATTTTGACTAGCGGAGGCTAGAAGGAGAGAGATGGGTGCGAGAGCGTCAGT
ATTAAGCGGGGGAGAATTAGATCGCGATGGGAAAAAATTCGGTTAAGGCCAGGGGGAAAGAAAAAATATA
AATTAAAACATATAGTATGGGCAAGCAGGGAGCTAGAACGATTCGCAGTTAATCCTGGCCTGTTAGAAAC
ATCAGAAGGCTGTAGACAAATACTGGGACAGCTACAACCATCCCTTCAGACAGGATCAGAAGAACTTAGA
TCATTATATAATACAGTAGCAACCCTCTATTGTGTGCATCAAAGGATAGAGATAAAAGACACCAAGGAAG
CTTTAGACAAGATAGAGGAAGAGCAAAACAAAAGTAAGACCACCGCACAGCAAGCGGCCGCTGATCTTCA
GACCTGGAGGAGGAGATATGAGGGACAATTGGAGAAGTGAATTATATAAATATAAAGTAGTAAAAATTGA
ACCATTAGGAGTAGCACCCACCAAGGCAAAGAGAAGAGTGGTGCAGAGAGAAAAAAGAGCAGTGGGAATA
GGAGCTTTGTTCCTTGGGTTCTTGGGAGCAGCAGGAAGCACTATGGGCGCAGCGTCAATGACGCTGACGG
TACAGGCCAGACAATTATTGTCTGGTATAGTGCAGCAGCAGAACAATTTGCTGAGGGCTATTGAGGCGCA
ACAGCATCTGTTGCAACTCACAGTCTGGGGCATCAAGCAGCTCCAGGCAAGAATCCTGGCTGTGGAAAGA
TACCTAAAGGATCAACAGCTCCTGGGGATTTGGGGTTGCTCTGGAAAACTCATTTGCACCACTGCTGTGC
CTTGGAATGCTAGTTGGAGTAATAAATCTCTGGAACAGATTTGGAATCACACGACCTGGATGGAGTGGGA
CAGAGAAATTAACAATTACACAAGCTTAATACACTCCTTAATTGAAGAATCGCAAAACCAGCAAGAAAAG
AATGAACAAGAATTATTGGAATTAGATAAATGGGCAAGTTTGTGGAATTGGTTTAACATAACAAATTGGC
TGTGGTATATAAAATTATTCATAATGATAGTAGGAGGCTTGGTAGGTTTAAGAATAGTTTTTGCTGTACT
TTCTATAGTGAATAGAGTTAGGCAGGGATATTCACCATTATCGTTTCAGACCCACCTCCCAACCCCGAGG
GGACCCGACAGGCCCGAAGGAATAGAAGAAGAAGGTGGAGAGAGAGACAGAGACAGATCCATTCGATTAG
TGAACGGATCGGCACTGCGTGCGCCAATTCTGCAGACAAATGGCAGTATTCATCCACAATTTTAAAAGAA
AAGGGGGGATTGGGGGGTACAGTGCAGGGGAAAGAATAGTAGACATAATAGCAACAGACATACAAACTAA
AGAATTACAAAAACAAATTACAAAAATTCAAAATTTTCGGGTTTATTACAGGGACAGCAGAGATCCAGTT
TGGTTAATTAACATTATGGCCTTAGGTCACTTCATCTCCATGGGGTTCTTCTTCTGATTTTCTAGAAAAT
GAGATGGGGGTGCAGAGAGCTTCCTCAGTGACCTGCCCAGGGTCACATCAGAAATGTCAGAGCTAGAACT
TGAACTCAGATTACTAATCTTAAATTCCATGCCTTGGGGGCATGCAAGTACGATATACAGAAGGAGTGAA
CTCATTAGGGCAGATGACCAATGAGTTTAGGAAAGAAGAGTCCAGGGCAGGGTACATCTACACCACCCGC
CCAGCCCTGGGTGAGTCCAGCCACGTTCACCTCATTATAGTTGCCTCTCTCCAGTCCTACCTTGACGGGA
AGCACAAGCAGAAACTGGGACAGGAGCCCCAGGAGACCAAATCTTCATGGTCCCTCTGGGAGGATGGGTG
GGGAGAGCTGTGGCAGAGGCCTCAGGAGGGGCCCTGCTGCTCAGTGGTGACAGATAGGGGTGAGAAAGCA
GACAGAGTCATTCCGTCAGCATTCTGGGTCTGTTTGGTACTTCTTCTCACGCTAAGGTGGCGGTGTGATA
TGCACAATGGCTAAAAAGCAGGGAGAGCTGGAAAGAAACAAGGACAGAGACAGAGGCCAAGTCAACCAGA
CCAATTCCCAGAGGAAGCAAAGAAACCATTACAGAGACTACAAGGGGGAAGGGAAGGAGAGATGAATTAG
CTTCCCCTGTAAACCTTAGAACCCAGCTGTTGCCAGGGCAACGGGGCAATACCTGTCTCTTCAGAGGAGA
TGAAGTTGCCAGGGTAACTACATCCTGTCTTTCTCAAGGACCATCCCAGAATGTGGCACCCACTAGCCGT
TACCATAGCAACTGCCTCTTTGCCCCACTTAATCCCATCCCGTCTGTTAAAAGGGCCCTATAGTTGGAGG
TGGGGGAGGTAGGAAGAGCGATGATCACTTGTGGACTAAGTTTGTTCACATCCCCTTCTCCAACCCCCTC
AGTACATCACCCTGGGGGAACAGGGTCCACTTGCTCCTGGGCCCACACAGTCCTGCAGTATTGTGTATAT
AAGGCCAGGGCAAAGAGGAGCAGGTTTTAAAGTGAAAGGCAGGCAGGTGTTGGGGAGGCAGTTACCGGGG
CAACGGGAACAGGGCGTTTCGGAGGTGGTTGCCATGGGGACCTGGATGCTGACGAAGGCTCGCGAGGCTG
TGAGCAGCCACAGTGCCCTGCTCAGAAGCCCCAAGCTCGTCAGTCAAGCCGGTTCTCCGTTTGCACTCAG
GAGCACGGGCAGGCGAGTGGCCCCTAGTTCTGGGGGCAGCGGGGGATCCGCCACCATGTCCGTCCTGACG
CCGCTGCTGCTGCGGGGCTTGACAGGCTCGGCCCGGCGGCTCCCAGTGCCGCGCGCCAAGATCCATTCGT
TGGGTGACCCGCCAGTCGCTAGCGGTTCTCATCATCATCATCATCATGGTATGGCTAGCATGACTGGTGG
ACAGCAAATGGGTCGGGATCTGTACGACGATGACGATAAGGATCTCGCCACCATGGTCGACTCATCACGT
CGTAAGTGGAATAAGACAGGTCACGCAGTCAGAGCTATAGGTCGGCTGAGCTCACTCGAGAACGTCTATA
TCAAGGCCGACAAGCAGAAGAACGGCATCAAGGCGAACTTCAAGATCCGCCACAACATCGAGGACGGCGG
CGTGCAGCTCGCCTACCACTACCAGCAGAACACCCCCATCGGCGACGGCCCCGTGCTGCTGCCCGACAAC
CACTACCTGAGCGTGCAGTCCAAACTTTCGAAAGACCCCAACGAGAAGCGCGATCACATGGTCCTGCTGG
AGTTCGTGACCGCCGCCGGGATCACTCTCGGCATGGACGAGCTGTACAAGGGCGGTACCGGAGGGAGCAT
GGTGAGCAAGGGCGAGGAGCTGTTCACCGGGGTGGTGCCCATCCTGGTCGAGCTGGACGGCGACGTAAAC
GGCCACAAGTTCAGCGTGTCCGGCGAGGGTGAGGGCGATGCCACCTACGGCAAGCTGACCCTGAAGTTCA
TCTGCACCACCGGCAAGCTGCCCGTGCCCTGGCCCACCCTCGTGACCACCCTGACCTACGGCGTGCAGTG
CTTCAGCCGCTACCCCGACCACATGAAGCAGCACGACTTCTTCAAGTCCGCCATGCCCGAAGGCTACATC
CAGGAGCGCACCATCTTCTTCAAGGACGACGGCAACTACAAGACCCGCGCCGAGGTGAAGTTCGAGGGCG
ACACCCTGGTGAACCGCATCGAGCTGAAGGGCATCGACTTCAAGGAGGACGGCAACATCCTGGGGCACAA
GCTGGAGTACAACCTGCCGGACCAACTGACTGAAGAGCAGATCGCAGAATTTAAAGAGGCTTTCTCCCTA
TTTGACAAGGACGGGGATGGGACAATAACAACCAAGGAGCTGGGGACGGTGATGCGGTCTCTGGGGCAGA
ACCCCACAGAAGCAGAGCTGCAGGACATGATCAATGAAGTAGATGCCGACGGTGACGGCACAATCGACTT
CCCTGAGTTCCTGACAATGATGGCAAGAAAAATGAAATACACAGACAGTGAAGAAGAAATTAGAGAAGCG
TTCCGTGTGTTTGATAAGGATGGCAATGGCTACATCAGTGCAGCAGAGCTTCGCCACGTGATGACAAACC
TTGGAGAGAAGTTAACAGATGAAGAGGTTGATGAAATGATCAGGGAAGCAGACATCGATGGGGATGGTCA
GGTAAACTACGAAGAGTTTGTACAAATGATGACAGCGAAGTGAGAATTCGATATCAAGCTTATCGATAAT
CAACCTCTGGATTACAAAATTTGTGAAAGATTGACTGGTATTCTTAACTATGTTGCTCCTTTTACGCTAT
GTGGATACGCTGCTTTAATGCCTTTGTATCATGCTATTGCTTCCCGTATGGCTTTCATTTTCTCCTCCTT
GTATAAATCCTGGTTGCTGTCTCTTTATGAGGAGTTGTGGCCCGTTGTCAGGCAACGTGGCGTGGTGTGC
ACTGTGTTTGCTGACGCAACCCCCACTGGTTGGGGCATTGCCACCACCTGTCAGCTCCTTTCCGGGACTT
TCGCTTTCCCCCTCCCTATTGCCACGGCGGAACTCATCGCCGCCTGCCTTGCCCGCTGCTGGACAGGGGC
TCGGCTGTTGGGCACTGACAATTCCGTGGTGTTGTCGGGGAAATCATCGTCCTTTCCTTGGCTGCTCGCC
TGTGTTGCCACCTGGATTCTGCGCGGGACGTCCTTCTGCTACGTCCCTTCGGCCCTCAATCCAGCGGACC
TTCCTTCCCGCGGCCTGCTGCCGGCTCTGCGGCCTCTTCCGCGTCTTCGCCTTCGCCCTCAGACGAGTCG
GATCTCCCTTTGGGCCGCCTCCCCGCATCGATACCGTCGACCTCGAGACCTAGAAAAACATGGAGCAATC
ACAAGTAGCAATACAGCAGCTACCAATGCTGATTGTGCCTGGCTAGAAGCACAAGAGGAGGAGGAGGTGG
GTTTTCCAGTCACACCTCAGGTACCTTTAAGACCAATGACTTACAAGGCAGCTGTAGATCTTAGCCACTT
TTTAAAAGAAAAGGGGGGACTGGAAGGGCTAATTCACTCCCAACGAAGACAAGATATCCTTGATCTGTGG
ATCTACCACACACAAGGCTACTTCCCTGATTGGCAGAACTACACACCAGGGCCAGGGATCAGATATCCAC
TGACCTTTGGATGGTGCTACAAGCTAGTACCAGTTGAGCAAGAGAAGGTAGAAGAAGCCAATGAAGGAGA
GAACACCCGCTTGTTACACCCTGTGAGCCTGCATGGGATGGATGACCCGGAGAGAGAAGTATTAGAGTGG
AGGTTTGACAGCCGCCTAGCATTTCATCACATGGCCCGAGAGCTGCATCCGGACTGTACTGGGTCTCTCT
GGTTAGACCAGATCTGAGCCTGGGAGCTCTCTGGCTAACTAGGGAACCCACTGCTTAAGCCTCAATAAAG
CTTGCCTTGAGTGCTTCAAGTAGTGTGTGCCCGTCTGTTGTGTGACTCTGGTAACTAGAGATCCCTCAGA
CCCTTTTAGTCAGTGTGGAAAATCTCTAGCAGGGCCCGTTTAAACCCGCTGATCAGCCTCGACTGTGCCT
TCTAGTTGCCAGCCATCTGTTGTTTGCCCCTCCCCCGTGCCTTCCTTGACCCTGGAAGGTGCCACTCCCA
CTGTCCTTTCCTAATAAAATGAGGAAATTGCATCGCATTGTCTGAGTAGGTGTCATTCTATTCTGGGGGG
TGGGGTGGGGCAGGACAGCAAGGGGGAGGATTGGGAAGACAATAGCAGGCATGCTGGGGATGCGGTGGGC
TCTATGGCTTCTGAGGCGGAAAGAACCAGCTGGGGCTCTAGGGGGTATCCCC
[124 nt withheld, positions 6983-7106]
C
[91 nt withheld, positions 7108-7198]
A
[49 nt withheld, positions 7200-7248]
CCTTTGACGTTGGAGTCCACGTTCTTT
[37 nt withheld, positions 7276-7312]
ACCCTATCTCGGTCTATTCTTTTGATTTATAAGGGATTTTGCCGATTTCGGCCTATTGGTTAAAAAATGA
GCTGATTTAACAAAAATTTAACGCGAATTAATTCTGTGGAATGTGTGTCAGTTAGGGTGTGGAAAGTCCC
CAGGCTCCCCAGCAGGCAGAAGTATGCAAAGCATGCATCTCAATTAGTCAGCAACCAGGTGTGGAAAGTC
CCCAGGCTCCCCAGCAGGCAGAAGTATGCAAAGCATGCATCTCAATTAGTCAGCAACCATAGTCCCGCCC
CTAACTCCGCCCATCCCGCCCCTAACTCCGCCCAGTTCCGCCCATTCTCCGCCCCATGGCTGACTAATTT
TTTTTATTTATGCAGAGGCCGAGGCCGCCTCTGCCTCTGAGCTATTCCAGAAGTAGTGAGGAGGCTTTTT
TGGAGGCCTAGGCTTTTGCAAAAAGCTCCCGGGAGCTTGTATATCCATTTTCGGATCTGATCAGCACGTG
TTGACAATTAATCATCGGCATAGTATATCGGCATAGTATAATACGACAAGGTGAGGAACTAAACCATGGC
CAAGTTGACCAGTGCCGTTCCGGTGCTCACCGCGCGCGACGTCGCCGGAGCGGTCGAGTTCTGGACCGAC
CGGCTCGGGTTCTCCCGGGACTTCGTGGAGGACGACTTCGCCGGTGTGGTCCGGGACGACGTGACCCTGT
TCATCAGCGCGGTCCAGGACCAGGTGGTGCCGGACAACACCCTGGCCTGGGTGTGGGTGCGCGGCCTGGA
CGAGCTGTACGCCGAGTGGTCGGAGGTCGTGTCCACGAACTTCCGGGACGCCTCCGGGCCGGCCATGACC
GAGATCGGCGAGCAGCCGTGGGGGCGGGAGTTCGCCCTGCGCGACCCGGCCGGCAACTGCGTGCACTTCG
TGGCCGAGGAGCAGGACTGACACGTGCTACGAGATTTCGATTCCACCGCCGCCTTCTATGAAAGGTTGGG
CTTCGGAATCGTTTTCCGGGACGCCGGCTGGATGATCCTCCAGCGCGGGGATCTCATGCTGGAGTTCTTC
GCCCACCCCAACTTGTTTATTGCAGCTTATAATGGTTACAAATAAAGCAATAGCATCACAAATTTCACAA
ATAAAGCATTTTTTTCACTGCATTCTAGTTGTGGTTTGTCCAAACTCATCAATGTATCTTATCATGTCTG
TATACCGTCGACCTCTAGCTAGAGCTTGGCGTAATCATGGTCATAGCTGTTTCCTGTGTGAAATTGTTAT
CCGCTCACAATTCCACACAACATACGAGCCGGAAGCATAAAGTGTAAAGCCTGGGGTGCCTAATGAGTGA
GCTAACTCACATTAATTGCGTTGCGCTCACTGCCCGCTTTCCAGTCGGGAAACCTGTCGTGCCAGCTGCA
TTAATGAATCGGCCAACGCGCGGGGAGAGGCGGTTTGCGTATTGGGCGCTCTTCCGCTTCCTCGCTCACT
GACTCGCTGCGCTCGGTCGTTCGGCTGCGGCGAGCGGTATCAGCTCACTCAAAGGCGGTAATACGGTTAT
CCACAGAATCAGGGGATAACGCAGGAAAGAACATGTGAGCAAAAGGCCAGCAAAAGGCCAGGAACCGTAA
AAAGGCCGCGTTGCTGGCGTTTTTCCATAGGCTCCGCCCCCCTGACGAGCATCACAAAAATCGACGCTCA
AGTCAGAGGTGGCGAAACCCGACAGGACTATAAAGATACCAGGCGTTTCCCCCTGGAAGCTCCCTCGTGC
GCTCTCCTGTTCCGACCCTGCCGCTTACCGGATACCTGTCCGCCTTTCTCCCTTCGGGAAGCGTGGCGCT
TTCTCATAGCTCACGCTGTAGGTATCTCAGTTCGGTGTAGGTCGTTCGCTCCAAGCTGGGCTGTGTGCAC
GAACCCCCCGTTCAGCCCGACCGCTGCGCCTTATCCGGTAACTATCGTCTTGAGTCCAACCCGGTAAGAC
ACGACTTATCGCCACTGGCAGCAGCCACTGGTAACAGGATTAGCAGAGCGAGGTATGTAGGCGGTGCTAC
AGAGTTCTTGAAGTGGTGGCCTAACTACGGCTACACTAGAAGAACAGTATTTGGTATCTGCGCTCTGCTG
AAGCCAGTTACCTTCGGAAAAAGAGTTGGTAGCTCTTGATCCGGCAAACAAACCACCGCTGGTAGCGGTG
GTTTTTTTGTTTGCAAGCAGCAGATTACGCGCAGAAAAAAAGGATCTCAAGAAGATCCTTTGATCTTTTC
TACGGGGTCTGACGCTCAGTGGAACGAAAACTCACGTTAAGGGATTTTGGTCATGAGATTATCAAAAAGG
ATCTTCACCTAGATCCTTTTAAATTAAAAATGAAGTTTTAAATCAATCTAAAGTATATATGAGTAAACTT
GGTCTGACAGTTACCAATGCTTAATCAGTGAGGCACCTATCTCAGCGATCTGTCTATTTCGTTCATCCAT
AGTTGCCTGACTCCCCGTCGTGTAGATAACTACGATACGGGAGGGCTTACCATCTGGCCCCAGTGCTGCA
ATGATACCGCGAGACCCACGCTCACCGGCTCCAGATTTATCAGCAATAAACCAGCCAGCCGGAAGGGCCG
AGCGCAGAAGTGGTCCTGCAACTTTATCCGCCTCCATCCAGTCTATTAATTGTTGCCGGGAAGCTAGAGT
AAGTAGTTCGCCAGTTAATAGTTTGCGCAACGTTGTTGCCATTGCTACAGGCATCGTGGTGTCACGCTCG
TCGTTTGGTATGGCTTCATTCAGCTCCGGTTCCCAACGATCAAGGCGAGTTACATGATCCCCCATGTTGT
GCAAAAAAGCGGTTAGCTCCTTCGGTCCTCCGATCGTTGTCAGAAGTAAGTTGGCCGCAGTGTTATCACT
CATGGTTATGGCAGCACTGCATAATTCTCTTACTGTCATGCCATCCGTAAGATGCTTTTCTGTGACTGGT
GAGTACTCAACCAAGTCATTCTGAGAATAGTGTATGCGGCGACCGAGTTGCTCTTGCCCGGCGTCAATAC
GGGATAATACCGCGCCACATAGCAGAACTTTAAAAGTGCTCATCATTGGAAAACGTTCTTCGGGGCGAAA
ACTCTCAAGGATCTTACCGCTGTTGAGATCCAGTTCGATGTAACCCACTCGTGCACCCAACTGATCTTCA
GCATCTTTTACTTTCACCAGCGTTTCTGGGTGAGCAAAAACAGGAAGGCAAAATGCCGCAAAAAAGGGAA
TAAGGGCGACACGGAAATGTTGAATACTCATACTCTTCCTTTTTCAATATTATTGAAGCATTTATCAGGG
TTATTGTCTCATGAGCGGATACATATTTGAATGTATTTAGAAAAATAAACAAATAGGGGTTCCGCGCACA
TTTCCCCGAAAAGTGCCACCTGAC
Features (pLannotate 1.2.2; 31 found; start..end, strand, type, name):
     31..83      -  misc_feature   bom (fragment): basis of mobility region from pBR322
    238..617     +  enhancer       CMV enhancer: human cytomegalovirus immediate early enhancer
    618..817     +  promoter       CMV promoter: human cytomegalovirus (CMV) immediate early promoter
    835..1015    +  LTR            5' LTR (truncated): truncated 5' long terminal repeat (LTR) from HIV-1
   1062..1187    +  misc_feature   HIV-1 Ψ: packaging signal of human immunodeficiency virus type 1
   1171..1534    +  CDS            HIV-1 gag (fragment): gag protein from human immunodeficiency virus 1; gag
   1680..1913    +  misc_feature   RRE: The Rev response element (RRE) of HIV-1 allows for Rev-dependent mRNA export from the nucleus to the cytoplasm.
   2290..2390    +  CDS            Rev (fragment): human immunodeficiency virus 1 (HIV-1) Rev protein; rev; enhances nuclear export of unspliced and incompletely spliced viral mRNAs
   2440..2557    +  misc_feature   cPPT/CTS: central polypurine tract and central termination sequence of HIV-1
   2602..3890    +  promoter       CaMKII promoter: promoter for the mouse calcium/calmodulin-dependent kinase II α subunit
   3906..3980    +  CDS            COX8 presequence: mitochondrial presequence of human cytochrome c oxidase subunit VIII (Rizutto et al., 1989)
   4014..5363    +  CDS            GCaMP6f: improved fluorescent protein-based calcium sensor (Chen et al., 2013)
   5364..5388    +  misc_feature   MCS (fragment): pBluescript multiple cloning site
   5388..5976    +  misc_feature   WPRE: woodchuck hepatitis virus posttranscriptional regulatory element
   5913..6494    +  CDS            nef (fragment): NEF_HV1H2 - Experimental evidence at protein level: Swiss-Prot protein existence level 1. Extracellular Nef protein targets CD4(+) T-lymphocytes for apoptosis by interacting with CXCR4 surface receptors. From Human immunodeficiency virus type 1 group M subtype B (isolate HXB2) (HIV-1).
   6501..6681    +  LTR            5' LTR (truncated): truncated 5' long terminal repeat (LTR) from HIV-1
   6713..6937    +  polyA_signal   bGH poly(A) signal: bovine growth hormone polyadenylation signal
   6941..6962    +  promoter       SV40 promoter (fragment): SV40 enhancer and early promoter
   6983..7411    +  rep_origin     f1 ori (sequence partly withheld): f1 bacteriophage origin of replication; arrow indicates direction of (+) strand synthesis
   7425..7754    +  promoter       SV40 promoter: SV40 enhancer and early promoter
   7802..7849    +  promoter       EM7 promoter: synthetic bacterial promoter&nbsp
   7868..8242    +  CDS            BleoR: antibiotic-binding protein; Sh ble from Streptoalloteichus hindustanus; confers resistance to bleomycin, phleomycin, and Zeocin™
   8252..8377    +  CDS            ble (fragment): BLE_KLEPN - Experimental evidence at protein level: Swiss-Prot protein existence level 1. Binding protein with a strong affinity to the bleomycin family of antibiotics. Binds to CL990; an antimitotic-antibiotic compound. From Klebsiella pneumoniae.
   8372..8493    +  polyA_signal   SV40 poly(A) signal: SV40 polyadenylation signal
   8564..8586    -  protein_bind   lac operator (fragment): The lac repressor binds to the lac operator to inhibit transcription in E. coli. This inhibition can be relieved by adding lactose or isopropyl-β-D-thiogalactopyranoside (IPTG). lac repressor encoded by lacI
   8590..8620    -  promoter       lac promoter: promoter for the E. coli lac operon
   8635..8656    -  protein_bind   CAP binding site: CAP binding activates transcription in the presence of cAMP. E. coli catabolite activator protein
   8669..8761    -  CDS            lacI (fragment): lac repressor; lacI; The lac repressor binds to the lac operator to inhibit transcription in E. coli. This inhibition can be relieved by adding lactose or isopropyl-β-D-thiogalactopyranoside (IPTG).
   8944..9532    -  rep_origin     ori: high-copy-number ColE1/pMB1/pBR322/pUC origin of replication
   9703..10563   -  CDS            AmpR: β-lactamase; bla; confers resistance to ampicillin, carbenicillin, and related antibiotics
  10564..10668   -  promoter       AmpR promoter: bla
