[The description below was written by a language model from this plasmid's Addgene catalogue record and pLannotate feature annotations shown in this document.]
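Description:
VV073: 1xCox8 - GCaMP5G in fubi is an HIV-1-based lentiviral transfer plasmid for mammalian expression, built on the FCK(1.3)GW backbone. It is propagated in E. coli through a high-copy ColE1/pUC-type origin with ampicillin selection (AmpR), and a recombinase-free strain is specified, as is usual for repeat-containing lentiviral vectors. The annotated backbone also carries an f1 origin and an SV40/EM7-driven BleoR cassette that could confer Zeocin resistance. A CMV enhancer/promoter fused to a truncated 5' LTR drives production of the viral genomic RNA in packaging cells. It is followed by the Ψ packaging signal with a gag fragment, the RRE for Rev-dependent nuclear export, and the cPPT/CTS. A second truncated LTR and a bGH polyadenylation signal lie downstream of the payload.

The payload sits between BamHI and EcoRI sites under an α-CaMKII promoter of about 1.3 kb, which is commonly used to favour expression in excitatory neurons. It encodes a single copy of the cytochrome c oxidase subunit VIII (Cox8) mitochondrial presequence fused to the N-terminus of the GFP/calmodulin-based calcium indicator GCaMP5G, so the sensor is imported into mitochondria. A WPRE follows the coding region to enhance transcript stability and expression. The automated annotation labels the sensor as GCaMP6f, most likely because the variants are closely similar; the catalogue entry identifies it as GCaMP5G. The annotated sequence record (10,696 nt) is also somewhat longer than the listed total size (10,059 bp). Only the region spanning the end of the promoter, the insert and the start of the WPRE is marked as verified. The construct is intended for imaging mitochondrial calcium, and the associated work concerns imaging GFP-based reporters in neurons alongside optogenetic control.
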