Addgene plasmid #58509: VV073: 1xCox8 - GCaMP5G in fubi
Purpose: Expresses the calcium sensor GCaMP5G in the mitochondria
Depositing lab: Adam Cohen. Depositing organization: Harvard University. Publication: Imaging GFP-Based Reporters in Neurons with Multiwavelength Optogenetic Control. Venkatachalam V, Cohen AE. Biophys J. 2014 Oct 7;107(7):1554-63. doi: 10.1016/j.bpj.2014.08.020. PubMed 25296307.
Backbone
  Vector backbone: FCK(1.3)GW, from Addgene 22217
  Backbone size w/o insert (bp): 9240
  Total vector size (bp): 10059
  Vector type: Mammalian Expression, Lentiviral
Growth in bacteria
  Bacterial resistance: Ampicillin, 100 μg/mL
  Growth temperature: 37°C
  Growth strain: Stbl3
  Growth instructions: Use recombinase-free E. coli.
  Copy number: Unknown
Gene/Insert
  Gene/Insert name: 1xCox8 - GCaMP5G
  Species: R. norvegicus (rat), G. gallus (chicken); A. victoria (jellyfish)
  Insert size (bp): 1458
  Promoter: a-CamKII
  Cloning method: Restriction Enzyme; 5′ cloning site BamHI (not destroyed); 3′ cloning site EcoRI (not destroyed)
  Sequencing primers: 5′ GCTCGTCAATCAAGCTGGTTC; 3′ CCACATAGCGTAAAAGGAGCAAC
Resource information
  A portion of this plasmid was derived from a plasmid made by: The backbone of this plasmid was derived from Addgene plasmid 22217 (from the Boyden Lab at MIT), cut with BamHI and EcoRI. The Cox8 mitochondrial targeting sequence was amplified from Addgene plasmid 23348, mito-PAGFP. The calcium sensor GCaMP5G (Addgene plasmid 31788) was obtained from Loren Looger, Douglas Kim, and Jasper Akerboom.
Terms and licenses: Academic/Nonprofit Terms; Industry Terms: Not Available to Industry
Depositor comments: Please see Addgene plasmid 31788 for more information on GCaMP5G; also note that GCaMP5G was published in: Optimization of a GCaMP calcium indicator for neural activity imaging. Akerboom et al (J Neurosci. 2012 Oct 3;32(40):13819-40. doi: 10.1523/JNEUROSCI.2601-12.2012.)
How to cite: VV073: 1xCox8 - GCaMP5G in fubi was a gift from Adam Cohen (Addgene plasmid # 58509 ; http://n2t.net/addgene:58509 ; RRID:Addgene_58509)
