>Addgene plasmid #58509 | VV073: 1xCox8 - GCaMP5G in fubi | addgene partial sequence | sequence record 91868 | mCaMKIIapro-F 5'-gcctctttgccccacttaat-3'
TATAGTTGGAGGTGGGGGAGGTAGGAAGAGCGATGATCACTTGTGGACTAAGTTTGTTCGCATCCCCTTC
TCCAACCCCCTCAGTACATCACCCTGGGGGAACAGGGTCCACTTGCTCCTGGGCCCACACAGTCCTGCAG
TATTGTGTATATAAGGCCAGGGCAAAGAGGAGCAGGTTTTAAAGTGAAAGGCAGGCAGGTGTTGGGGAGG
CAGTTACCGGGGCAACGGGAACAGGGCGTTTCGGAGGTGGTTGCCATGGGGACCTGGATGCTGACGAAGG
CTCGCGAGGCTGTGAGCAGCCACAGTGCCCTGCTCAGAAGCCCCAAGCTCGTCAGTCAAGCCGGTTCTCC
GTTTGCACTCAGGAGCACGGGCAGGCGAGTGGCCCCTAGTTCTGGGGGCAGCGGGGGATCCGCCACCATG
TCCGTCCTGACGCCGCTGCTGCTGCGGGGCTTGACAGGCTCGGCCCGGCGGCTCCCAGTGCCGCGCGCCA
AGATCCATTCGTTGGGTGACCCGCCAGTCGCTAGCGGTTCTCATCATCATCATCATCATGGTATGGCTAG
CATGACTGGTGGACAGCAAATGGGTCGGGATCTGTACGACGATGACGATAAGGATCTCGCCACCATGGTC
GACTCATCACGTCGTAAGTGGAATAAGACAGGTCACGCAGTCAGAGCTATAGGTCGGCTGAGCTCACTCG
AGAACGTCTATATCAAGGCCGACAAGCAGAAGAACGGCATCAAGGCGAACTTC
