>Addgene plasmid #58509 | VV073: 1xCox8 - GCaMP5G in fubi | addgene partial sequence | sequence record 92101 | WPRE-R 5'-CATAGCGTAAAAGGAGCAACA-3'
ATTTTGTAATCCAGAGGTTGATTATCGATAAGCTTGATATCGAATTCTCACTTCGCTGTCATCATTTGTA
CAAACTCTTCGTAGTTTACCTGACCATCCCCATCGATGTCTGCTTCCCTGATCATTTCATCAACCTCTTC
ATCTGTTAACTTCTCTCCAAGGTTTGTCATCACGTGGCGAAGCTCTGCTGCACTGATGTAGCCATTGCCA
TCCTTATCAAACACACGGAACGCTTCTCTAATTTCTTCTTCACTGTCTGTGTATTTCATTTTTCTTGCCA
TCATTGTCAGGAACTCAGGGAAGTCGATTGTGCCGTCACCGTCGGCATCTACTTCATTGATCATGTCCTG
CAGCTCTGCTTCTGTGGGGTTCTGCCCCAGAGACCGCATCACCGTCCCCAGCTCCTTGGTTGTTATTGTC
CCATCCCCGTCCTTGTCAAATAGGGAGAAAGCCTCTTTAAATTCTGCGATCTGCTCTTCAGTCAGTTGGT
CCGGCAGGTTGTACTCCAGCTTGTGCCCCAGGATGTTGCCGTCCTCCTTGAAGTCGATGCCCTTCAGCTC
GATGCGGTTCACCAGGGTGTCGCCCTCGAACTTCACCTCGGCGCGGGTCTTGTAGTTGCCGTCGTCCTTG
AAGAAGATGGTGCGCTCCTGGATGTAGCCTTCGGGCATGGCGGACTTGAAGAAGTCGTGCTGCTTCATGT
GGTCGGGGTAGCGGCTGAA
